Addgene plasmid #68596: pMpGWB205
Purpose: (Empty Backbone) Gateway binary vector designed for transgenic research with Marchantia polymorpha as well as other plants
Depositing lab: Takayuki Kohchi. Depositing organization: Kyoto University, Graduate School of Biostudies. Publication: Development of Gateway Binary Vector Series with Four Different Selection Markers for the Liverwort Marchantia polymorpha. Ishizaki K, Nishihama R, Ueda M, Inoue K, Ishida S, Nishimura Y, Shikanai T, Kohchi T. PLoS One. 2015 Sep 25;10(9):e0138876. doi: 10.1371/journal.pone.0138876. eCollection 2015. PONE-D-15-25288 PubMed 26406247.
Backbone
  Vector backbone: pMpGWB200
  Backbone manufacturer: Kohchi Lab., Kyoto University
  Backbone size (bp): 9021
  Modifications to backbone: CaMV 35S promoter and Citrine coding sequence are both cloned upstream of the Gateway cassette.
  Vector type: Plant Expression
  Promoter: Cauliflower mosaic virus 35S promoter
  Selectable markers: Gentamicin
  Tag / fusion protein: Citrine (N terminal on insert)
Growth in bacteria
  Bacterial resistance: Chloramphenicol and Spectinomycin, 25 & 50 μg/mL
  Growth temperature: 37°C
  Growth strain: DB3.1
  Copy number: High Copy
Gene/Insert
  Cloning method: Gateway Cloning
Resource information
  A portion of this plasmid was derived from a plasmid made by: The Gateway cassette was provided by Tsuyoshi Nakagawa at Shimane University, Japan.
Terms and licenses: Academic/Nonprofit Terms; Industry Terms: Not Available to Industry
How to cite: pMpGWB205 was a gift from Takayuki Kohchi (Addgene plasmid # 68596 ; http://n2t.net/addgene:68596 ; RRID:Addgene_68596)
