[The description below was written by a language model from this plasmid's Addgene catalogue record and pLannotate feature annotations shown in this document.]
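Description:
pMpGWB205 is an empty Gateway destination binary vector built on the pMpGWB200 backbone for Agrobacterium-mediated plant transformation. It was designed mainly for the liverwort Marchantia polymorpha but is also usable in other plants. The backbone outside the T-DNA carries a high-copy ColE1/pMB1-type origin with the pBR322 bom region for propagation in E. coli. It also carries the pVS1 oriV, RepA and StaA functions, which support replication and stable maintenance in Agrobacterium. An aadA gene provides bacterial spectinomycin/streptomycin resistance. Because the unrecombined Gateway cassette also carries a chloramphenicol resistance gene and the ccdB toxin gene, the empty vector is maintained under both chloramphenicol and spectinomycin in a ccdB-tolerant strain (DB3.1).

Two plant expression units lie between the nopaline-type right and left T-DNA border repeats. In the first, a CaMV 35S promoter drives the yellow fluorescent protein Citrine, followed directly by the attR1–CmR–ccdB–attR2 cassette and a NOS terminator. An LR reaction with an entry clone replaces the cassette with the gene of interest, producing a constitutively expressed fusion with Citrine at the N terminus of the inserted protein. Loss of ccdB counter-selects non-recombined plasmids in standard E. coli strains. The second unit, in the opposite orientation near the left border, places a gentamicin acetyltransferase gene under an enhanced 35S promoter with a CaMV poly(A) signal, providing gentamicin selection of transformants. Remnants of lacZα and lac promoter sequences flank the cloning region. The vector belongs to a series offering four alternative plant selection markers, and it suits overexpression and subcellular localisation studies of Citrine-tagged proteins. The catalogue's 9,021 bp refers to the parental backbone, whereas the full sequence record is 12,305 nt.
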