Features (pLannotate 1.2.2; 30 found; start..end, strand, type, name):
     54..78      -  misc_feature   RB T-DNA repeat: right border repeat from nopaline C58 T-DNA
    144..298     -  CDS            lacZα (fragment): LacZα fragment of β-galactosidase; lacZ fragment
    301..321     -  misc_feature   MCS (fragment): pUC18/19 multiple cloning site
    812..1153    +  promoter       CaMV 35S promoter: strong constitutive promoter from cauliflower mosaic virus
   1178..1894    +  CDS            Citrine: Citrine is a basic (constitutively fluorescent) yellow fluorescent protein published in 2001, derived from Aequorea victoria. It has moderate acid sensitivity.
   1904..2028    +  protein_bind   attR1: mutant version of attR; recombination site for the Gateway® LR reaction LR Clonase™
   2065..2095    +  promoter       lac UV5 promoter: E. coli lac promoter with an "up" mutation
   2120..2148    +  promoter       cat promoter (fragment): promoter of the E. coli cat gene encoding chloramphenicol acetyltransferase
   2149..2808    +  CDS            CmR: chloramphenicol acetyltransferase; cat; confers resistance to chloramphenicol
   2987..3145    +  CDS            ccdA (fragment): CCDA_ECO57 - Also known as H, letA. Experimental evidence at protein level: Swiss-Prot protein existence level 1. Antitoxin component of a type II toxin-antitoxin (TA) system which inhibits the post-segregational killing (PSK) of plasmid-free cells, also referred to as a plasmid addiction system. Binds to and blocks the activity of CcdB; will also remove bound CcdB protein from the CcdB-GyrA complex by forming a CcdA-CcdB complex, a process termed rejuvenation. Functions as a transcriptional corepressor for the ccdAB operon, repression also requires CcdB (By similarity). From Escherichia coli
   3150..3452    +  CDS            ccdB: CCDB_ECOLI - Also known as G, letB, letD. Experimental evidence at protein level: Swiss-Prot protein existence level 1. Toxic component of a type II toxin-antitoxin (TA) system, functioning in plasmid maintainence. Responsible for the post- segregational killing (PSK) of plasmid-free cells, also referred to as a plasmid addiction system. Half-life of over 2 hours. Cell killing by CcdB is accompanied by filamentation, defects in chromosome and plasmid segregation, defects in cell division, formation of anucleate cells, decreased DNA synthesis and plasmid loss. Interferes with the activity of DN
   3496..3620    -  protein_bind   attR2: mutant version of attR; recombination site for the Gateway® LR reaction LR Clonase™
   3646..3898    +  terminator     NOS terminator: nopaline synthase terminator and poly(A) signal
   3954..3976    -  protein_bind   lac operator (fragment): The lac repressor binds to the lac operator to inhibit transcription in E. coli. This inhibition can be relieved by adding lactose or isopropyl-β-D-thiogalactopyranoside (IPTG). lac repressor encoded by lacI
   3980..4010    -  promoter       lac promoter: promoter for the E. coli lac operon
   4025..4046    -  protein_bind   CAP binding site: CAP binding activates transcription in the presence of cAMP. E. coli catabolite activator protein
   4131..4303    -  polyA_signal   CaMV poly(A) signal: cauliflower mosaic virus polyadenylation signal
   4360..4889    -  CDS            GmR (fragment): gentamycin acetyltransferase; aacC1; confers resistance to gentamycin
   4956..5632    -  promoter       CaMV 35S promoter (enhanced): cauliflower mosaic virus 35S promoter with a duplicated enhancer region
   5827..5851    -  misc_feature   LB T-DNA repeat: left border repeat from nopaline C58 T-DNA
   6110..6133    +  promoter       Pc promoter (fragment): intI1 (promoter lies within the coding sequence); class 1 integron promoter
   6309..6365    +  CDS            GmR (fragment): gentamycin acetyltransferase; aacC1; confers resistance to gentamycin
   6376..7163    +  CDS            SmR (fragment): aminoglycoside adenylyltransferase (Murphy, 1985); aadA; confers resistance to spectinomycin and streptomycin
   7409..7997    +  rep_origin     ori: high-copy-number ColE1/pMB1/pBR322/pUC origin of replication
   8183..8323    -  misc_feature   bom: basis of mobility region from pBR322
   8425..8464    -  CDS            rop (fragment): Rop protein, which maintains plasmids at low copy number; rop
   8667..8861    -  rep_origin     pVS1 oriV: origin of replication for the Pseudomonas plasmid pVS1 (Heeb et al., 2000)
   8927..10000   -  CDS            pVS1 RepA: replication protein from the Pseudomonas plasmid pVS1 (Heeb et al., 2000)
  10429..11058   -  CDS            pVS1 StaA: stability protein from the Pseudomonas plasmid pVS1 (Heeb et al., 2000)
  11618..12019   -  CDS            Y4CG_SINFN (fragment): Protein inferred from homology: Swiss-Prot protein existence level 3. From Sinorhizobium fredii (strain NBRC 101917 / NGR234).
>Addgene plasmid #68596 | pMpGWB205 | depositor full sequence | sequence record 130198 | pMpGWB205 sequence 12305 bps
TTTCACGCCCTTTTAAATATCCGATTATTCTAATAAACGCTCTTTTCTCTTAGGTTTACCCGCCAATATA
TCCTGTCAAACACTGATAGTTTAAACTGAAGGCGGGAAACGACAATCTGATCCAAGCTCAAGCTGCTCTA
GCATTCGCCATTCAGGCTGCGCAACTGTTGGGAAGGGCGATCGGTGCGGGCCTCTTCGCTATTACGCCAG
CTGGCGAAAGGGGGATGTGCTGCAAGGCGATTAAGTTGGGTAACGCCAGGGTTTTCCCAGTCACGACGTT
GTAAAACGACGGCCAGTGCCAAGCTTGCATGCCTGCAGGTCCCCAGATTAGCCTTTTCAATTTCAGAAAG
AATGCTAACCCACAGATGGTTAGAGAGGCTTACGCAGCAGGTCTCATCAAGACGATCTACCCGAGCAATA
ATCTCCAGGAAATCAAATACCTTCCCAAGAAGGTTAAAGATGCAGTCAAAAGATTCAGGACTAACTGCAT
CAAGAACACAGAGAAAGATATATTTCTCAAGATCAGAAGTACTATTCCAGTATGGACGATTCAAGGCTTG
CTTCACAAACCAAGGCAAGTAATAGAGATTGGAGTCTCTAAAAAGGTAGTTCCCACTGAATCAAAGGCCA
TGGAGTCAAAGATTCAAATAGAGGACCTAACAGAACTCGCCGTAAAGACTGGCGAACAGTTCATACAGAG
TCTCTTACGACTCAATGACAAGAAGAAAATCTTCGTCAACATGGTGGAGCACGACACACTTGTCTACTCC
AAAAATATCAAAGATACAGTCTCAGAAGACCAAAGGGCAATTGAGACTTTTCAACAAAGGGTAATATCCG
GAAACCTCCTCGGATTCCATTGCCCAGCTATCTGTCACTTTATTGTGAAGATAGTGGAAAAGGAAGGTGG
CTCCTACAAATGCCATCATTGCGATAAAGGAAAGGCCATCGTTGAAGATGCCTCTGCCGACAGTGGTCCC
AAAGATGGACCCCCACCCACGAGGAGCATCGTGGAAAAAGAAGACGTTCCAACCACGTCTTCAAAGCAAG
TGGATTGATGTGATATCTCCACTGACGTAAGGGATGACGCACAATCCCACTATCCTTCGCAAGACCCTTC
CTCTATATAAGGAAGTTCATTTCATTTGGAGAGAACACGGGGGACTCTAGAATGAGCATGGTGAGCAAGG
GCGAGGAGCTGTTCACCGGGGTGGTGCCCATCCTGGTCGAGCTGGACGGCGACGTAAACGGCCACAAGTT
CAGCGTGTCCGGCGAGGGCGAGGGCGATGCCACCTACGGCAAGCTGACCCTGAAGTTCATCTGCACCACC
GGCAAGCTGCCCGTGCCCTGGCCCACCCTCGTGACCACCTTCGGCTACGGCCTGATGTGCTTCGCCCGCT
ACCCCGACCACATGAAGCAGCACGACTTCTTCAAGTCCGCCATGCCCGAAGGCTACGTCCAGGAGCGCAC
CATCTTCTTCAAGGACGACGGCAACTACAAGACCCGCGCCGAGGTGAAGTTCGAGGGCGACACCCTGGTG
AACCGCATCGAGCTGAAGGGCATCGACTTCAAGGAGGACGGCAACATCCTGGGGCACAAGCTGGAGTACA
ACTACAACAGCCACAACGTCTATATCATGGCCGACAAGCAGAAGAACGGCATCAAGGTGAACTTCAAGAT
CCGCCACAACATCGAGGACGGCAGCGTGCAGCTCGCCGACCACTACCAGCAGAACACCCCCATCGGCGAC
GGCCCCGTGCTGCTGCCCGACAACCACTACCTGAGCTACCAGTCCGCCCTGAGCAAAGACCCCAACGAGA
AGCGCGATCACATGGTCCTGCTGGAGTTCGTGACCGCCGCCGGGATCACTCTCGGCATGGACGAGCTGTA
CAAGGCTGTTATCACAAGTTTGTACAAAAAAGCTGAACGAGAAACGTAAAATGATATAAATATCAATATA
TTAAATTAGATTTTGCATAAAAAACAGACTACATAATACTGTAAAACACAACATATCCAGTCACTATGGC
GGCCCCTCGAGGGGCCGCATTAGGCACCCCAGGCTTTACACTTTATGCTTCCGGCTCGTATAATGTGTGG
ATTTTGAGTTAGGATCCGGCGAGATTTTCAGGAGCTAAGGAAGCTAAAATGGAGAAAAAAATCACTGGAT
ATACCACCGTTGATATATCCCAATGGCATCGTAAAGAACATTTTGAGGCATTTCAGTCAGTTGCTCAATG
TACCTATAACCAGACCGTTCAGCTGGATATTACGGCCTTTTTAAAGACCGTAAAGAAAAATAAGCACAAG
TTTTATCCGGCCTTTATTCACATTCTTGCCCGCCTGATGAATGCTCATCCGGAATTCCGTATGGCAATGA
AAGACGGTGAGCTGGTGATATGGGATAGTGTTCACCCTTGTTACACCGTTTTCCATGAGCAAACTGAAAC
GTTTTCATCGCTCTGGAGTGAATACCACGACGATTTCCGGCAGTTTCTACACATATATTCGCAAGATGTG
GCGTGTTACGGTGAAAACCTGGCCTATTTCCCTAAAGGGTTTATTGAGAATATGTTTTTCGTCTCAGCCA
ATCCCTGGGTGAGTTTCACCAGTTTTGATTTAAACGTGGCCAATATGGACAACTTCTTCGCCCCCGTTTT
CACCATGGGCAAATATTATACGCAAGGCGACAAGGTGCTGATGCCGCTGGCGATTCAGGTTCATCATGCC
GTCTGTGATGGCTTCCATGTCGGCAGAATGCTTAATGAATTACAACAGTACTGCGATGAGTGGCAGGGCG
GGGCGTAAACGCGTGGATCCGGCTTACTAAAAGCCAGATAACAGTATGCGTATTTGCGCGCTGATTTTTG
CGGTATAAGAATATATACTGATATGTATACCCGAAGTATGTCAAAAAGAGGTATGCTATGAAGCAGCGTA
TTACAGTGACAGTTGACAGCGACAGCTATCAGTTGCTCAAGGCATATATGATGTCAATATCTCCGGTCTG
GTAAGCACAACCATGCAGAATGAAGCCCGTCGTCTGCGTGCCGAACGCTGGAAAGCGGAAAATCAGGAAG
GGATGGCTGAGGTCGCCCGGTTTATTGAAATGAACGGCTCTTTTGCTGACGAGAACAGGGGCTGGTGAAA
TGCAGTTTAAGGTTTACACCTATAAAAGAGAGAGCCGTTATCGTCTGTTTGTGGATGTACAGAGTGATAT
TATTGACACGCCCGGGCGACGGATGGTGATCCCCCTGGCCAGTGCACGTCTGCTGTCAGATAAAGTCTCC
CGTGAACTTTACCCGGTGGTGCATATCGGGGATGAAAGCTGGCGCATGATGACCACCGATATGGCCAGTG
TGCCGGTCTCCGTTATCGGGGAAGAAGTGGCTGATCTCAGCCACCGCGAAAATGACATCAAAAACGCCAT
TAACCTGATGTTCTGGGGAATATAAATGTCAGGCTCCCTTATACACAGCCAGTCTGCAGGTCGACCATAG
TGACTGGATATGTTGTGTTTTACAGTATTATGTAGTCTGTTTTTTATGCAAAATCTAATTTAATATATTG
ATATTTATATCATTTTACGTTTCTCGTTCAGCTTTCTTGTACAAAGTGGTGATAACCTAGAGCTCGAATT
TCCCCGATCGTTCAAACATTTGGCAATAAAGTTTCTTAAGATTGAATCCTGTTGCCGGTCTTGCGATGAT
TATCATATAATTTCTGTTGAATTACGTTAAGCATGTAATAATTAACATGTAATGCATGACGTTATTTATG
AGATGGGTTTTTATGATTAGAGTCCCGCAATTATACATTTAATACGCGATAGAAAACAAAATATAGCGCG
CAAACTAGGATAAATTATCGCGCGCGGTGTCATCTATGTTACTAGATCGGGAATTGGTTCCGGAACCAAT
TCGTAATCATGGTCATAGCTGTTTCCTGTGTGAAATTGTTATCCGCTCACAATTCCACACAACATACGAG
CCGGAAGCATAAAGTGTAAAGCCTGGGGTGCCTAATGAGTGAGCTAACTCACATTAGGCTGAATTAGGCG
CGCCTATTTCTGAATTCAACACATTGCGGACGTTTTTAATGTACTGAATTAACGCCGAATTAATTCGGGG
GATCTGGATTTTAGTACTGGATTTTGGTTTTAGGAATTAGATTTTATTGATAGAAGTATTTTACAAATAC
AAATACATACTAAGGGTTTCTTATATGCTCAACACATGAGCGAAACCCTATAGGAACCCTAATTCCCTTA
TCTGGGAACTACTCACACATTATTATGGAGAAACTCGAGCTTGTCGATCGACTCTAGGCCGGGAAGCCGA
TCTCGGCTTGAACGAATTGTTAGGTGGCGGTACTTGGGTCGATATCAAAGTGCATCACTTCTTCCCGTAT
GCCCAACTTTGTATAGAGAGCCACTGCGGGATCGTCACCGTAATCTGCTTGCACGTAGATCACATAAGCA
CCAAGCGCGTTGGCCTCATGCTTGAGGAGATTGATGAGCGCGGTGGCAATGCCCTGCCTCCGGTGCTCGC
CGGAGACTGCGAGATCATAGATATAGATCTCACTACGCGGCTGCTCAAACTTGGGCAGAACGTAAGCCGC
GAGAGCGCCAACAACCGCTTCTTGGTCGAAGGCAGCAAGCGCGATGAATGTCTTACTACGGAGCAAGTTC
CCGAGGTAATCGGAGTCCGGCTGATGTTGGGAGTAGGTGGCTACGTCTCCGAACTCACGACCGAAAAGAT
CAAGAGCAGCCCGCATGGATTTGACTTGGTCAGGGCCGAGCCTACATGTGCGAATGATGCCCATACTTGA
GCCACCTAACTTTGTTTTAGGGCGACTGCCCTGCTGCGTAACATCGTTGCTGCTGCGTACCATGGTCGAT
CGACAGATCTGCGAAAGCTCGAGAGAGATAGATTTGTAGAGAGAGACTGGTGATTTCAGCGTGTCCTCTC
CAAATGAAATGAACTTCCTTATATAGAGGAAGGGTCTTGCGAAGGATAGTGGGATTGTGCGTCATCCCTT
ACGTCAGTGGAGATATCACATCAATCCACTTGCTTTGAAGACGTGGTTGGAACGTCTTCTTTTTCCACGA
TGCTCCTCGTGGGTGGGGGTCCATCTTTGGGACCACTGTCGGCAGAGGCATCTTGAACGATAGCCTTTCC
TTTATCGCAATGATGGCATTTGTAGGTGCCACCTTCCTTTTCTACTGTCCTTTTGATGAAGTGACAGATA
GCTGGGCAATGGAATCCGAGGAGGTTTCCCGATATTACCCTTTGTTGAAAAGTCTCAATAGCCCTTTGGT
CTTCTGAGACTGTATCTTTGATATTCTTGGAGTAGACGAGAGTGTCGTGCTCCACCATGTTCACATCAAT
CCACTTGCTTTGAAGACGTGGTTGGAACGTCTTCTTTTTCCACGATGCTCCTCGTGGGTGGGGGTCCATC
TTTGGGACCACTGTCGGCAGAGGCATCTTGAACGATAGCCTTTCCTTTATCGCAATGATGGCATTTGTAG
GTGCCACCTTCCTTTTCTACTGTCCTTTTGATGAAGTGACAGATAGCTGGGCAATGGAATCCGAGGAGGT
TTCCCGATATTACCCTTTGTTGAAAAGTCTCAATAGCCCTTTGGTCTTCTGAGACTGTATCTTTGATATT
CTTGGAGTAGACGAGAGTGTCGTGCTCCACCATGTTGGCAAGCTGCTCTAGCCAATACGCAAACCGAATT
CAGAAATAAATTCAGCCTAATTCGGCGTTAATTCAGTACATTAAAAACGTCCGCAATGTGTTATTAAGTT
GTCTAAGCGTCAATTTGTTTACACCACAATATATCCTGCCACCAGCCAGCCAACAGCTCCCCGACCGGCA
GCTCGGCACAAAATCACCACTCGATACAGGCAGCCCATCAGTCCGGGACGGCGTCAGCGGGAGAGCCGTT
GTAAGGCGGCAGACTTTGCTCATGTTACCGATGCTATTCGGAAGAACGGCAACTAAGCTGCCGGGTTTGA
AACACGGATGATCTCGCGGAGGGTAGCATGTTGATTGTAACGATGACAGAGCGTTGCTGCCTGTGATCAA
TTCGGGCACGAACCCAGTGGACATAAGCCTGTTCGGTTCGTAAGCTGTAATGCAAGTAGCGTATGCGCTC
ACGCAACTGGTCCAGAACCTTGACCGAACGCAGCGGTGGTAACGGCGCAGTGGCGGTTTTCATGGCTTGT
TATGACTGTTTTTTTGGGGTACAGTCTATGCCTCGGGCATCCAAGCAGCAAGCGCGTTACGCCGTGGGTC
GATGTTTGATGTTATGGAGCAGCAACGATGTTACGCAGCAGGGCAGTCGCCCTAAAACAAAGTTAAACAT
CATGGGGGAAGCGGTGATCGCCGAAGTATCGACTCAACTATCAGAGGTAGTTGGCGTCATCGAGCGCCAT
CTCGAACCGACGTTGCTGGCCGTACATTTGTACGGCTCCGCAGTGGATGGCGGCCTGAAGCCACACAGTG
ATATTGATTTGCTGGTTACGGTGACCGTAAGGCTTGATGAAACAACGCGGCGAGCTTTGATCAACGACCT
TTTGGAAACTTCGGCTTCCCCTGGAGAGAGCGAGATTCTCCGCGCTGTAGAAGTCACCATTGTTGTGCAC
GACGACATCATTCCGTGGCGTTATCCAGCTAAGCGCGAACTGCAATTTGGAGAATGGCAGCGCAATGACA
TTCTTGCAGGTATCTTCGAGCCAGCCACGATCGACATTGATCTGGCTATCTTGCTGACAAAAGCAAGAGA
ACATAGCGTTGCCTTGGTAGGTCCAGCGGCGGAGGAACTCTTTGATCCGGTTCCTGAACAGGATCTATTT
GAGGCGCTAAATGAAACCTTAACGCTATGGAACTCGCCGCCCGACTGGGCTGGCGATGAGCGAAATGTAG
TGCTTACGTTGTCCCGCATTTGGTACAGCGCAGTAACCGGCAAAATCGCGCCGAAGGATGTCGCTGCCGA
CTGGGCAATGGAGCGCCTGCCGGCCCAGTATCAGCCCGTCATACTTGAAGCTAGACAGGCTTATCTTGGA
CAAGAAGAAGATCGCTTGGCCTCGCGCGCAGATCAGTTGGAAGAATTTGTCCACTACGTGAAAGGCGAGA
TCACCAAGGTAGTCGGCAAATAATGTCTAGCTAGAAATTCGTTCAAGCCGACGCCGCTTCGCGGCGCGGC
TTAACTCAAGCGTTAGATGCACTAAGCACATAATTGCTCACAGCCAAACTATCAGGTCAAGTCTGCTTTT
ATTATTTTTAAGCGTGCATAATAAGCCCTACACAAATTGGGAGATATATCATGCATGACCAAAATCCCTT
AACGTGAGTTTTCGTTCCACTGAGCGTCAGACCCCGTAGAAAAGATCAAAGGATCTTCTTGAGATCCTTT
TTTTCTGCGCGTAATCTGCTGCTTGCAAACAAAAAAACCACCGCTACCAGCGGTGGTTTGTTTGCCGGAT
CAAGAGCTACCAACTCTTTTTCCGAAGGTAACTGGCTTCAGCAGAGCGCAGATACCAAATACTGTCCTTC
TAGTGTAGCCGTAGTTAGGCCACCACTTCAAGAACTCTGTAGCACCGCCTACATACCTCGCTCTGCTAAT
CCTGTTACCAGTGGCTGCTGCCAGTGGCGATAAGTCGTGTCTTACCGGGTTGGACTCAAGACGATAGTTA
CCGGATAAGGCGCAGCGGTCGGGCTGAACGGGGGGTTCGTGCACACAGCCCAGCTTGGAGCGAACGACCT
ACACCGAACTGAGATACCTACAGCGTGAGCTATGAGAAAGCGCCACGCTTCCCGAAGGGAGAAAGGCGGA
CAGGTATCCGGTAAGCGGCAGGGTCGGAACAGGAGAGCGCACGAGGGAGCTTCCAGGGGGAAACGCCTGG
TATCTTTATAGTCCTGTCGGGTTTCGCCACCTCTGACTTGAGCGTCGATTTTTGTGATGCTCGTCAGGGG
GGCGGAGCCTATGGAAAAACGCCAGCAACGCGGCCTTTTTACGGTTCCTGGCCTTTTGCTGGCCTTTTGC
TCACATGTTCTTTCCTGCGTTATCCCCTGATTCTGTGGATAACCGTATTACCGCCTTTGAGTGAGCTGAT
ACCGCTCGCCGCAGCCGAACGACCGAGCGCAGCGAGTCAGTGAGCGAGGAAGCGGAAGAGCGCCTGATGC
GGTATTTTCTCCTTACGCATCTGTGCGGTATTTCACACCGCATATGGTGCACTCTCAGTACAATCTGCTC
TGATGCCGCATAGTTAAGCCAGTATACACTCCGCTATCGCTACGTGACTGGGTCATGGCTGCGCCCCGAC
ACCCGCCAACACCCGCTGACGCGCCCTGACGGGCTTGTCTGCTCCCGGCATCCGCTTACAGACAAGCTGT
GACCGTCTCCGGGAGCTGCATGTGTCAGAGGTTTTCACCGTCATCACCGAAACGCGCGAGGCAGGGTGCC
TTGATGTGGGCGCCGGCGGTCGAGTGGCGACGGCGCGGCTTGTCCGCGCCCTGGTAGATTGCCTGGCCGT
AGGCCAGCCATTTTTGAGCGGCCAGCGGCCGCGATAGGCCGACGCGAAGCGGCGGGGCGTAGGGAGCGCA
GCGACCGAAGGGTAGGCGCTTTTTGCAGCTCTTCGGCTGTGCGCTGGCCAGACAGTTATGCACAGGCCAG
GCGGGTTTTAAGAGTTTTAATAAGTTTTAAAGAGTTTTAGGCGGAAAAATCGCCTTTTTTCTCTTTTATA
TCAGTCACTTACATGTGTGACCGGTTCCCAATGTACGGCTTTGGGTTCCCAATGTACGGGTTCCGGTTCC
CAATGTACGGCTTTGGGTTCCCAATGTACGTGCTATCCACAGGAAAGAGACCTTTTCGACCTTTTTCCCC
TGCTAGGGCAATTTGCCCTAGCATCTGCTCCGTACATTAGGAACCGGCGGATGCTTCGCCCTCGATCAGG
TTGCGGTAGCGCATGACTAGGATCGGGCCAGCCTGCCCCGCCTCCTCCTTCAAATCGTACTCCGGCAGGT
CATTTGACCCGATCAGCTTGCGCACGGTGAAACAGAACTTCTTGAACTCTCCGGCGCTGCCACTGCGTTC
GTAGATCGTCTTGAACAACCATCTGGCTTCTGCCTTGCCTGCGGCGCGGCGTGCCAGGCGGTAGAGAAAA
CGGCCGATGCCGGGATCGATCAAAAAGTAATCGGGGTGAACCGTCAGCACGTCCGGGTTCTTGCCTTCTG
TGATCTCGCGGTACATCCAATCAGCTAGCTCGATCTCGATGTACTCCGGCCGCCCGGTTTCGCTCTTTAC
GATCTTGTAGCGGCTAATCAAGGCTTCACCCTCGGATACCGTCACCAGGCGGCCGTTCTTGGCCTTCTTC
GTACGCTGCATGGCAACGTGCGTGGTGTTTAACCGAATGCAGGTTTCTACCAGGTCGTCTTTCTGCTTTC
CGCCATCGGCTCGCCGGCAGAACTTGAGTACGTCCGCAACGTGTGGACGGAACACGCGGCCGGGCTTGTC
TCCCTTCCCTTCCCGGTATCGGTTCATGGATTCGGTTAGATGGGAAACCGCCATCAGTACCAGGTCGTAA
TCCCACACACTGGCCATGCCGGCCGGCCCTGCGGAAACCTCTACGTGCCCGTCTGGAAGCTCGTAGCGGA
TCACCTCGCCAGCTCGTCGGTCACGCTTCGACAGACGGAAAACGGCCACGTCCATGATGCTGCGACTATC
GCGGGTGCCCACGTCATAGAGCATCGGAACGAAAAAATCTGGTTGCTCGTCGCCCTTGGGCGGCTTCCTA
ATCGACGGCGCACCGGCTGCCGGCGGTTGCCGGGATTCTTTGCGGATTCGATCAGCGGCCGCTTGCCACG
ATTCACCGGGGCGTGCTTCTGCCTCGATGCGTTGCCGCTGGGCGGCCTGCGCGGCCTTCAACTTCTCCAC
CAGGTCATCACCCAGCGCCGCGCCGATTTGTACCGGGCCGGATGGTTTGCGACCGCTCACGCCGATTCCT
CGGGCTTGGGGGTTCCAGTGCCATTGCAGGGCCGGCAGACAACCCAGCCGCTTACGCCTGGCCAACCGCC
CGTTCCTCCACACATGGGGCATTCCACGGCGTCGGTGCCTGGTTGTTCTTGATTTTCCATGCCGCCTCCT
TTAGCCGCTAAAATTCATCTACTCATTTATTCATTTGCTCATTTACTCTGGTAGCTGCGCGATGTATTCA
GATAGCAGCTCGGTAATGGTCTTGCCTTGGCGTACCGCGTACATCTTCAGCTTGGTGTGATCCTCCGCCG
GCAACTGAAAGTTGACCCGCTTCATGGCTGGCGTGTCTGCCAGGCTGGCCAACGTTGCAGCCTTGCTGCT
GCGTGCGCTCGGACGGCCGGCACTTAGCGTGTTTGTGCTTTTGCTCATTTTCTCTTTACCTCATTAACTC
AAATGAGTTTTGATTTAATTTCAGCGGCCAGCGCCTGGACCTCGCGGGCAGCGTCGCCCTCGGGTTCTGA
TTCAAGAACGGTTGTGCCGGCGGCGGCAGTGCCTGGGTAGCTCACGCGCTGCGTGATACGGGACTCAAGA
ATGGGCAGCTCGTACCCGGCCAGCGCCTCGGCAACCTCACCGCCGATGCGCGTGCCTTTGATCGCCCGCG
ACACGACAAAGGCCGCTTGTAGCCTTCCATCCGTGACCTCAATGCGCTGCTTAACCAGCTCCACCAGGTC
GGCGGTGGCCCATATGTCGTAAGGGCTTGGCTGCACCGGAATCAGCACGAAGTCGGCTGCCTTGATCGCG
GACACAGCCAAGTCCGCCGCCTGGGGCGCTCCGTCGATCACTACGAAGTCGCGCCGGCCGATGGCCTTCA
CGTCGCGGTCAATCGTCGGGCGGTCGATGCCGACAACGGTTAGCGGTTGATCTTCCCGCACGGCCGCCCA
ATCGCGGGCACTGCCCTGGGGATCGGAATCGACTAACAGAACATCGGCCCCGGCGAGTTGCAGGGCGCGG
GCTAGATGGGTTGCGATGGTCGTCTTGCCTGACCCGCCTTTCTGGTTAAGTACAGCGATAACCTTCATGC
GTTCCCCTTGCGTATTTGTTTATTTACTCATCGCATCATATACGCAGCGACCGCATGACGCAAGCTGTTT
TACTCAAATACACATCACCTTTTTAGACGGCGGCGCTCGGTTTCTTCAGCGGCCAAGCTGGCCGGCCAGG
CCGCCAGCTTGGCATCAGACAAACCGGCCAGGATTTCATGCAGCCGCACGGTTGAGACGTGCGCGGGCGG
CTCGAACACGTACCCGGCCGCGATCATCTCCGCCTCGATCTCTTCGGTAATGAAAAACGGTTCGTCCTGG
CCGTCCTGGTGCGGTTTCATGCTTGTTCCTCTTGGCGTTCATTCTCGGCGGCCGCCAGGGCGTCGGCCTC
GGTCAATGCGTCCTCACGGAAGGCACCGCGCCGCCTGGCCTCGGTGGGCGTCACTTCCTCGCTGCGCTCA
AGTGCGCGGTACAGGGTCGAGCGATGCACGCCAAGCAGTGCAGCCGCCTCTTTCACGGTGCGGCCTTCCT
GGTCGATCAGCTCGCGGGCGTGCGCGATCTGTGCCGGGGTGAGGGTAGGGCGGGGGCCAAACTTCACGCC
TCGGGCCTTGGCGGCCTCGCGCCCGCTCCGGGTGCGGTCGATGATTAGGGAACGCTCGAACTCGGCAATG
CCGGCGAACACGGTCAACACCATGCGGCCGGCCGGCGTGGTGGTGTCGGCCCACGGCTCTGCCAGGCTAC
GCAGGCCCGCGCCGGCCTCCTGGATGCGCTCGGCAATGTCCAGTAGGTCGCGGGTGCTGCGGGCCAGGCG
GTCTAGCCTGGTCACTGTCACAACGTCGCCAGGGCGTAGGTGGTCAAGCATCCTGGCCAGCTCCGGGCGG
TCGCGCCTGGTGCCGGTGATCTTCTCGGAAAACAGCTTGGTGCAGCCGGCCGCGTGCAGTTCGGCCCGTT
GGTTGGTCAAGTCCTGGTCGTCGGTGCTGACGCGGGCATAGCCCAGCAGGCCAGCGGCGGCGCTCTTGTT
CATGGCGTAATGTCTCCGGTTCTAGTCGCAAGTATTCTACTTTATGCGACTAAAACACGCGACAAGAAAA
CGCCAGGAAAAGGGCAGGGCGGCAGCCTGTCGCGTAACTTAGGACTTGTGCGACATGTCGTTTTCAGAAG
ACGGCTGCACTGAACGTCAGAAGCCGACTGCACTATAGCAGCGGAGGGGTTGGATCAAAGTACTTTGATC
CCGAGGGGAACCCTGTGGTTGGCATGCACATACAAATGGACGAACGGATAAACCT
