>Addgene plasmid #68596 | pMpGWB205 | addgene partial sequence | sequence record 130189 | EXFP-R 5'-GTCTTGTAGTTGCCGTCGTC-3'
CCTTCGGGCATGGCGGACTTGAAGAAGTCGTGCTGCTTCATGTGGTCGGGGTAGCGGGCGAAGCACATCA
GGCCGTAGCCGAAGGTGGTCACGAGGGTGGGCCAGGGCACGGGCAGCTTGCCGGTGGTGCAGATGAACTT
CAGGGTCAGCTTGCCGTAGGTGGCATCGCCCTCGCCCTCGCCGGACACGCTGAACTTGTGGCCGTTTACG
TCGCCGTCCAGCTCGACCAGGATGGGCACCACCCCGGTGAACAGCTCCTCGCCCTTGCTCACCATGCTCA
TTCTAGAGTCCCCCGTGTTCTCTCCAAATGAAATGAACTTCCTTATATAGAGGAAGGGTCTTGCGAAGGA
TAGTGGGATTGTGCGTCATCCCTTACGTCAGTGGAGATATCACATCAATCCACTTGCTTTGAAGACGTGG
TTGGAACGTCTTCTTTTTCCACGATGCTCCTCGTGGGTGGGGGTCCATCTTTGGGACCACTGTCGGCAGA
GGCATCTTCAACGATGGCCTTTCCTTTATCGCAATGATGGCATTTGTAGGAGCCACCTTCCTTTTCCACT
ATCTTCACAATAAAGTGACAGATAGCTGG
