>Addgene plasmid #68596 | pMpGWB205 | addgene partial sequence | sequence record 130194 | CMV-d2eGFP-F 5'-TATATCATGGCCGACAAGC-3'
ATCCGCCACAACATCGAGGACGGCAGCGTGCAGCTCGCCGACCACTACCAGCAGAACACCCCCATCGGCG
ACGGCCCCGTGCTGCTGCCCGACAACCACTACCTGAGCTACCAGTCCGCCCTGAGCAAAGACCCCAACGA
GAAGCGCGATCACATGGTCCTGCTGGAGTTCGTGACCGCCGCCGGGATCACTCTCGGCATGGACGAGCTG
TACAAGGCTGTTATCACAAGTTTGTACAAAAAAGCTGAACGAGAAACGTAAAATGATATAAATATCAATA
TATTAAATTAGATTTTGCATAAAAAACAGACTACATAATACTGTAAAACACAACATATCCAGTCACTATG
GCGG
