>Addgene plasmid #68596 | pMpGWB205 | depositor full sequence | sequence record 130197 | pMpGWB205 sequence 712 bps
AGAAAGCTGAACGAGAAACGTAAAATGATATAAATATCAATATATTAAATTANATTTTGCATAAAAAACA
GACTACATAATACTGTAAAACACAACATATCCAGTCACTATGGTCGACCTGCAGACTGGCTGTGTATAAG
GGAGCCTGACATTTATATTCCCCAGAACATCAGGTTAATGGCGTTTTTGATGTCATTTTCGCGGTGGCTG
AGATCAGCCACTTCTTCCCCGATAACGGAGACCGGCACACTGGCCATATCGGTGGTCATCATGCGCCAGC
TTTCATCCCCGATATGCACCACCGGGTAAAGTTCACGGGAGACTTTATCTGACAGCAGACGTGCACTGGC
CAGGGGGATCACCATCCGTCGCCCGGGCGTGTCAATAATATCACTCTGTACATCCACAAACAGACGATAA
CGGCTCTCTCTTTTATAGGTGTAAACCTTAAACTGCATTTCACCAGCCCCTGTTCTCGTCAGCAAAAGAG
CCGTTCATTTCAATAAACCGGGCGACCTCAGCCATCCCTTCCTGATTTTCCGCTTTCCAGCGTTCGGCAC
GCAGACGACGGGCTTCATTCTGCATGGTTGTGCTTACCAGACCGGAGATATTGACATCATATATGCCTTG
AGCAACTGATAGCTGTCGCTGTCAACTGTCACTGTAATACGCTGCTTCATAGCATACCTCTTTTTGACAT
ACTTCGGGTATA
